Addgene plasmid #132342: PV503
Purpose: CasE plant transcriptional activator (AT-CBF1) linked constitutive expression cassette for Zea mays
Depositing lab: Joshua Young. Depositing organization: Corteva Agriscience. Publication: The repurposing of type I-E CRISPR-Cascade for gene activation in plants. Young JK, Gasior SL, Jones S, Wang L, Navarro P, Vickroy B, Barrangou R. Commun Biol. 2019 Oct 18;2:383. doi: 10.1038/s42003-019-0637-6. eCollection 2019. PubMed 31646186.
Backbone
  Vector backbone: PHP17720
  Vector type: Plant Expression
Growth in bacteria
  Bacterial resistance: Kanamycin, 50 μg/mL
  Growth temperature: 37°C
  Growth strain: DH5alpha
  Copy number: High Copy
Gene/Insert
  Gene/Insert name: CasE-AT-CBF1
  Species: A. thaliana (mustard weed); CasE (Streptococcus thermophilus); AT-CBF1 (Arabidopsis thaliana)
  Mutation: Codon optimize for expression and stability in Zea mays
  Entrez Gene: CBF1 (a.k.a. AT4G25490, ATCBF1, C-repeat/DRE binding factor 1, DRE BINDING PROTEIN 1B, DREB1B, T30C3.11, TRANSCRIPTIONAL ACTIVATOR CBF1)
  Tag / fusion protein: AT-CBF1 (C terminal on insert)
  Cloning method: Gibson Cloning
Terms and licenses: Academic/Nonprofit Terms; Industry Terms: Not Available to Industry
Depositor comments: There is a D52G mismatch in CasE that does not impact the function of the plasmid.
How to cite: PV503 was a gift from Joshua Young (Addgene plasmid # 132342 ; http://n2t.net/addgene:132342 ; RRID:Addgene_132342)
