[The description below was written by a language model from this plasmid's Addgene catalogue record and pLannotate feature annotations shown in this document.]
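Description:
PV503 is a 6.6 kb plant expression plasmid built on the PHP17720 backbone for constitutive production of a CasE-based transcriptional activator in maize (Zea mays). It is maintained in E. coli as a high-copy plasmid through a ColE1/pUC-type origin and selected with kanamycin via an aph(3')-Ia (KanR) gene. The backbone also carries an f1 phage origin and remnants of standard cloning vectors: T7 and SP6 promoters flanking the cassette region, a partial pBluescript multiple cloning site, lac promoter/operator elements, and fragments of lacZα, lacI, rop, bom and a Tn903 transposition protein. None of these remnants has a role in the plant expression function.

The payload is a single cassette driven by the maize polyubiquitin (Ubi) promoter, a strong constitutive promoter widely used in monocots. It directs expression of CasE from the Streptococcus thermophilus type I-E CRISPR-Cascade system, fused at its C terminus to a portion of Arabidopsis thaliana CBF1 (DREB1B), which serves as the plant transcriptional activation domain. The coding sequence was codon optimised for expression and stability in maize. The automated annotation detects only the CBF1 fragment; CasE itself is not annotated but presumably occupies the unannotated stretch between the Ubi promoter and CBF1. No terminator is annotated downstream either, so the record does not identify one. The depositor notes a D52G difference in CasE that does not affect function.

CasE is the Cascade subunit that processes and remains bound to the CRISPR RNA, so tethering an activator to it allows the assembled Cascade complex to recruit transcriptional machinery to a guide-specified DNA target. The plasmid was made for work repurposing type I-E Cascade for programmable gene activation in plants. A complete system would also require the other Cascade subunits and a CRISPR RNA, which are not encoded here.
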