Features (pLannotate 1.2.2; 16 found; start..end, strand, type, name):
      7..25      +  promoter       T7 promoter: promoter for bacteriophage T7 RNA polymerase
     60..2055    +  promoter       Ubi promoter: maize polyubiquitin gene promoter
   2716..3045    +  CDS            DREB1B (fragment): DRE1B_ARATH - Also known as CBF1 From Arabidopsis thaliana (Mouse-ear cress).
   3378..3401    -  misc_feature   MCS (fragment): pBluescript multiple cloning site
   3434..3452    -  promoter       SP6 promoter: promoter for bacteriophage SP6 RNA polymerase
   3494..3510    -  protein_bind   lac operator: The lac repressor binds to the lac operator to inhibit transcription in E. coli. This inhibition can be relieved by adding lactose or isopropyl-β-D-thiogalactopyranoside (IPTG). lac repressor encoded by lacI
   3518..3548    -  promoter       lac promoter: promoter for the E. coli lac operon
   3563..3584    -  protein_bind   CAP binding site: CAP binding activates transcription in the presence of cAMP. E. coli catabolite activator protein
   3597..3689    -  CDS            lacI (fragment): lac repressor; lacI; The lac repressor binds to the lac operator to inhibit transcription in E. coli. This inhibition can be relieved by adding lactose or isopropyl-β-D-thiogalactopyranoside (IPTG).
   3872..4460    -  rep_origin     ori: high-copy-number ColE1/pMB1/pBR322/pUC origin of replication
   4645..5460    +  CDS            KanR: aminoglycoside phosphotransferase; aph(3')-Ia; confers resistance to kanamycin in bacteria or G418 (Geneticin®) in eukaryotes
   5601..5783    +  CDS            TRA2_ECOLX (fragment): Protein predicted: Swiss-Prot protein existence level 4. Required for transposition of transposon Tn903. From Escherichia coli.
   5781..5816    +  CDS            rop (fragment): Rop protein, which maintains plasmids at low copy number; rop
   5918..6017    +  misc_feature   bom (fragment): basis of mobility region from pBR322
   6045..6473    -  rep_origin     f1 ori (sequence partly withheld): f1 bacteriophage origin of replication; arrow indicates direction of (+) strand synthesis
   6477..4       -  CDS            lacZα (fragment) (across the origin): LacZα fragment of β-galactosidase; lacZ fragment
>Addgene plasmid #132342 | PV503 | addgene full sequence | sequence record 258473 | Addgene NGS Result
GAATTGTAATACGACTCACTATAGGGCGAATTGGGTTACCCGGACCGAAGCTTGCATGCCTGCAGTGCAG
CGTGACCCGGTCGTGCCCCTCTCTAGAGATAATGAGCATTGCATGTCTAAGTTATAAAAAATTACCACAT
ATTTTTTTTGTCACACTTGTTTGAAGTGCAGTTTATCTATCTTTATACATATATTTAAACTTTACTCTAC
GAATAATATAATCTATAGTACTACAATAATATCAGTGTTTTAGAGAATCATATAAATGAACAGTTAGACA
TGGTCTAAAGGACAATTGAGTATTTTGACAACAGGACTCTACAGTTTTATCTTTTTAGTGTGCATGTGTT
CTCCTTTTTTTTTGCAAATAGCTTCACCTATATAATACTTCATCCATTTTATTAGTACATCCATTTAGGG
TTTAGGGTTAATGGTTTTTATAGACTAATTTTTTTAGTACATCTATTTTATTCTATTTTAGCCTCTAAAT
TAAGAAAACTAAAACTCTATTTTAGTTTTTTTATTTAATAATTTAGATATAAAATAGAATAAAATAAAGT
GACTAAAAATTAAACAAATACCCTTTAAGAAATTAAAAAAACTAAGGAAACATTTTTCTTGTTTCGAGTA
GATAATGCCAGCCTGTTAAACGCCGTCGACGAGTCTAACGGACACCAACCAGCGAACCAGCAGCGTCGCG
TCGGGCCAAGCGAAGCAGACGGCACGGCATCTCTGTCGCTGCCTCTGGACCCCTCTCGAGAGTTCCGCTC
CACCGTTGGACTTGCTCCGCTGTCGGCATCCAGAAATTGCGTGGCGGAGCGGCAGACGTGAGCCGGCACG
GCAGGCGGCCTCCTCCTCCTCTCACGGCACCGGCAGCTACGGGGGATTCCTTTCCCACCGCTCCTTCGCT
TTCCCTTCCTCGCCCGCCGTAATAAATAGACACCCCCTCCACACCCTCTTTCCCCAACCTCGTGTTGTTC
GGAGCGCACACACACACAACCAGATCTCCCCCAAATCCACCCGTCGGCACCTCCGCTTCAAGGTACGCCG
CTCGTCCTNCCCCCCCCCCCTCTCTACCTTCTCTAGATCGGCGTTCCGGTCCATGCATGGTTAGGGCCCG
GTAGTTCTACTTCTGTTCATGTTTGTGTTAGATCCGTGTTTGTGTTAGATCCGTGCTGCTAGCGTTCGTA
CACGGATGCGACCTGTACGTCAGACACGTTCTGATTGCTAACTTGCCAGTGTTTCTCTTTGGGGAATCCT
GGGATGGCTCTAGCCGTTCCGCAGACGGGATCGATTTCATGATTTTTTTTGTTTCGTTGCATAGGGTTTG
GTTTGCCCTTTTCCTTTATTTCAATATATGCCGTGCACTTGTTTGTCGGGTCATCTTTTCATGCTTTTTT
TTGTCTTGGTTGTGATGATGTGGTCTGGTTGGGCGGTCGTTCTAGATCGGAGTAGAATTCTGTTTCAAAC
TACCTGGTGGATTTATTAATTTTGGATCTGTATGTGTGTGCCATACATATTCATAGTTACGAATTGAAGA
TGATGGATGGAAATATCGATCTAGGATAGGTATACATGTTGATGCGGGTTTTACTGATGCATATACAGAG
ATGCTTTTTGTTCGCTTGGTTGTGATGATGTGGTGTGGTTGGGCGGTCGTTCATTCGTTCTAGATCGGAG
TAGAATACTGTTTCAAACTACCTGGTGTATTTATTAATTTTGGAACTGTATGTGTGTGTCATACATCTTC
ATAGTTACGAGTTTAAGATGGATGGAAATATCGATCTAGGATAGGTATACATGTTGATGTGGGTTTTACT
GATGCATATACATGATGGCATATGCAGCATCTATTCATATGCTCTAACCTTGAGTACCTATCTATTATAA
TAAACAAGTATGTTTTATAATTATTTTGATCTTGATATACTTGGATGATGGCATATGCAGCAGCTATATG
TGGATTTTTTTAGCCCTGCCTTCATACGCTATTTATTTGCTTGGTACTGTTTCTTTTGTCGATGCTCACC
CTGTTGTTTGGTGTTACTTCTGCAGGTCGACTCTAGAGGATCCATGTACATCAGCAGGGTCGAGATCGGC
CGATATAATAGGCGCAAGGTCAGGGACCTCACCCACGTCGGCGCCTACCACGCCTGGGTCGAGGAGAGCT
TCCCCAGCGAGCTCGAGCAATCAATCAGGACCAGGAAGCTCTGGCGCATCGACCGCATCCAGGGCAAGGA
CTACCTCATCATCGTCAGCAAGGAGAAGCCCAACCTCCAGAAGCTCGAAAAATATGGCGTCGTCGGCAGC
GCCCAGACCAAGGACTACCAGCACTTCCTCGACAGCATCAAGACCGGCTTCAGGATGAACTTCAGGATCG
TCCTCAACCCCGTCATCAGCATCACCAGCCCCGACAAATCAAAACGCGGCGTCGTCAAGCCCCACGTCAC
CATTAAACACCAGATGGACTTCCTCGTCAAGCAGAGCGAAAAAAACGGCTTCAGCCTCGTCGGCGAGAGC
TTCTCCATCGTCGAGAGGGGCTACGAGGTGTTCCAGAAGCCCGAGAAGCCCATCAGGCTCAGCAAGGTCG
TCTACGAGGGCACCCTCACCGTCAGCGACGACACGCTCTTCAAGAAGATGCTCACCGAGGGCGTCGGCAA
GAAGAAAGCATATGGCTTCGGCCTCATGACCGTCGTCCCCCTCGAGGAGAGCAGGGCCGACCCCAAGAAG
AAGAGGAAGGTGGGTCGGGCGACATGTGCCAAGGACATCCAGAAGGCCGCTGCCGAAGCGGCGCTCGCTT
TTCAGGACGAAACCTGCGACACCACCACCACCAACCACGGCCTCGACATGGAGGAAACAATGGTGGAGGC
CATCTACACGCCTGAACAGAGCGAGGGGGCTTTCTACATGGACGAGGAAACCATGTTCGGCATGCCCACA
CTCCTCGACAACATGGCCGAGGGCATGCTCCTCCCCCCCCCGAGCGTCCAGTGGAACCACAACTACGACG
GCGAAGGCGACGGCGACGTCAGCCTCTGGTCCTACTAGTCTTCGTAAGTTAACCTAGACTTGTCCATCTT
CTGGATTGGCCAACTTAATTAATGTATGAAATAAAAGGATGCACACATAGTGACATGCTAATCACTATAA
TGTGGGCATCAAAGTTGTGTGTTATGTGTAATTACTAGTTATCTGAATAAAAGAGAAAGAGATCATCCAT
ATTTCTTATCCTAAATGAATGTCACGTGTCTTTATAATTCTTTGATGAACCAGATGCATTTCATTAACCA
AATCCATATACATATAAATATTAATCATATATAATTAATATCAATTGGGTTAGCAAAACAAATCTAGTCT
AGGTGTGTTTTGCGAATGCGGCCGCCACCGCGGTGGAGCTCGAATTCCGGTCCGGGTCACCCAGCTTGAG
TATTCTATAGTGTCACCTAAATAGCTTGGCGTAATCATGGTCATAGCTGTTTCCTGTGTGAAATTGTTAT
CCGCTCACAATTCCACACAACATACGAGCCGGAAGCATAAAGTGTAAAGCCTGGGGTGCCTAATGAGTGA
GCTAACTCACATTAATTGCGTTGCGCTCACTGCCCGCTTTCCAGTCGGGAAACCTGTCGTGCCAGCTGCA
TTAATGAATCGGCCAACGCGCGGGGAGAGGCGGTTTGCGTATTGGGCGCTCTTCCGCTTCCTCGCTCACT
GACTCGCTGCGCTCGGTCGTTCGGCTGCGGCGAGCGGTATCAGCTCACTCAAAGGCGGTAATACGGTTAT
CCACAGAATCAGGGGATAACGCAGGAAAGAACATGTGAGCAAAAGGCCAGCAAAAGGCCAGGAACCGTAA
AAAGGCCGCGTTGCTGGCGTTTTTCCATAGGCTCCGCCCCCCTGACGAGCATCACAAAAATCGACGCTCA
AGTCAGAGGTGGCGAAACCCGACAGGACTATAAAGATACCAGGCGTTTCCCCCTGGAAGCTCCCTCGTGC
GCTCTCCTGTTCCGACCCTGCCGCTTACCGGATACCTGTCCGCCTTTCTCCCTTCGGGAAGCGTGGCGCT
TTCTCATAGCTCACGCTGTAGGTATCTCAGTTCGGTGTAGGTCGTTCGCTCCAAGCTGGGCTGTGTGCAC
GAACCCCCCGTTCAGCCCGACCGCTGCGCCTTATCCGGTAACTATCGTCTTGAGTCCAACCCGGTAAGAC
ACGACTTATCGCCACTGGCAGCAGCCACTGGTAACAGGATTAGCAGAGCGAGGTATGTAGGCGGTGCTAC
AGAGTTCTTGAAGTGGTGGCCTAACTACGGCTACACTAGAAGAACAGTATTTGGTATCTGCGCTCTGCTG
AAGCCAGTTACCTTCGGAAAAAGAGTTGGTAGCTCTTGATCCGGCAAACAAACCACCGCTGGTAGCGGTG
GTTTTTTTGTTTGCAAGCAGCAGATTACGCGCAGAAAAAAAGGATCTCAAGAAGATCCTTTGATCTTTTC
TACGGGGTCTGACGCTCAGTGGAACGAAAACTCACGTTAAGGGATTTTGGTCATGGAGCCACGTTGTGTC
TCAAAATCTCTGATGTTACATTGCACAAGATAAAAATATATCATCATGAACAATAAAACTGTCTGCTTAC
ATAAACAGTAATACAAGGGGTGTTATGAGCCATATTCAACGGGAAACGTCTTGCTCGAGGCCGCGATTAA
ATTCCAACATGGATGCTGATTTATATGGGTATAAATGGGCTCGCGATAATGTCGGGCAATCAGGTGCGAC
AATCTATCGATTGTATGGGAAGCCCGATGCGCCAGAGTTGTTTCTGAAACATGGCAAAGGTAGCGTTGCC
AATGATGTTACAGATGAGATGGTCAGACTAAACTGGCTGACGGAATTTATGCCTCTTCCGACCATCAAGC
ATTTTATCCGTACTCCTGATGATGCATGGTTACTCACCACTGCGATCCCCGGAAAAACAGCATTCCAGGT
ATTAGAAGAATATCCTGATTCAGGTGAAAATATTGTTGATGCGCTGGCAGTGTTCCTGCGCCGGTTGCAT
TCGATTCCTGTTTGTAATTGTCCTTTTAACAGCGATCGCGTATTTCGTCTCGCTCAGGCGCAATCACGAA
TGAATAACGGTTTGGTTGATGCGAGTGATTTTGATGACGAGCGTAATGGCTGGCCTGTTGAACAAGTCTG
GAAAGAAATGCATAAACTTTTGCCATTCTCACCGGATTCAGTCGTCACTCATGGTGATTTCTCACTTGAT
AACCTTATTTTTGACGAGGGGAAATTAATAGGTTGTATTGATGTTGGACGAGTCGGAATCGCAGACCGAT
ACCAGGATCTTGCCATCCTATGGAACTGCCTCGGTGAGTTTTCTCCTTCATTACAGAAACGGCTTTTTCA
GAAATATGGTATTGATAATCCTGATATGAATAAATTGCAGTTTCATTTGATGCTCGATGAGTTTTTCTAA
TCAGAATTGGTTAATTGGTTGTAACACTGGCAGAGCATTACGCTGACTTGACGGGACGGCGGCTTTGTTG
AATAAATCGAACTTTTGCTGAGTTGAAGGATCAGATCACGCATCTTCCCGACAACGCAGACCGTTCCGTG
GCAAAGCAAAAGTTCAAAATCACCAACTGGTCCACCTACAACAAAGCTCTCATCAACCGTGGCTCCCTCA
CTTTCTGGCTGGATGATGGGGCGATTCAGGCCTGGTATGAGTCAGCAACACCTTCTTCACGAGCCATGAC
ATTAACCTATAAAAATAGGCGTATCACGAGGCCCTTTCGTCTCGCGCGTTTCGGTGATGACGGTGAAAAC
CTCTGACACATGCAGCTCCCGGAGACGGTCACAGCTTGTCTGTAAGCGGATGCCGGGAGCAGACAAGCCC
GTCAGGGCGCGTCAGCGGGTGTTGGCGGGTGTCGGGGCTGGCTTAACTATGCGGCATCAGAGCAGATTGT
ACTGAGAGTGCACCATATGCGGTGTGAAATACCGCACAGATGCGTAAGGAGAAAATACCGCATCAGGAAA
TTGTAAGCGTTAATATTTTGTTAAAATTCGCGTTAAATTTTTGTTAAATCAGCTCATTTTTTAACCAATA
GGCCGAAATCGGCAAAATCCCTTATAAATCAAAAGAATAGACCGAGATAGGGT
[37 nt withheld, positions 6144-6180]
AAAGAACGTGGACTCCAACGTCAAAGG
[49 nt withheld, positions 6208-6256]
T
[91 nt withheld, positions 6258-6348]
G
[124 nt withheld, positions 6350-6473]
CCATTCGCCATTCAGGCTGCGCAACTGTTGGGAAGGGCGATCGGTGCGGGCCTCTTCGCTATTACGCCAG
CTGGCGAAAGGGGGATGTGCTGCAAGGCGATTAAGTTGGGTAACGCCAGGGTTTTCCCAGTCACGACGTT
GTAAAACGACGGCCAGT
